>Addgene plasmid #156858 | pD649-HAsp-MIR cl-10-Fc(DAPA)-AviTag-6xHis | depositor full sequence | sequence record 302825 | Full Sequence
TTTCAATATTATTGAAGCATTTATCAGGGTTATTGTCTCATGAGCGGATACATATTTGAATGTATTTAGA
AAAATAAACAAATAGGGGTCAGTGTTACAACCAATTAACCAATTCTGAACATTATCGCGAGCCCATTTAT
ACCTGAATATGGCTCATAACACCCCTTGCTCATGACCAAAATCCCTTAACGTGAGTTACGCGCGCGTCGT
TCCACTGAGCGTCAGACCCCGTAGAAAAGATCAAAGGATCTTCTTGAGATCCTTTTTTTCTGCGCGTAAT
CTGCTGCTTGCAAACAAAAAAACCACCGCTACCAGCGGTGGTTTGTTTGCCGGATCAAGAGCTACCAACT
CTTTTTCCGAAGGTAACTGGCTTCAGCAGAGCGCAGATACCAAATACTGTTCTTCTAGTGTAGCCGTAGT
TAGCCCACCACTTCAAGAACTCTGTAGCACCGCCTACATACCTCGCTCTGCTAATCCTGTTACCAGTGGC
TGCTGCCAGTGGCGATAAGTCGTGTCTTACCGGGTTGGACTCAAGACGATAGTTACCGGATAAGGCGCAG
CGGTCGGGCTGAACGGGGGGTTCGTGCACACAGCCCAGCTTGGAGCGAACGACCTACACCGAACTGAGAT
ACCTACAGCGTGAGCTATGAGAAAGCGCCACGCTTCCCGAAGGGAGAAAGGCGGACAGGTATCCGGTAAG
CGGCAGGGTCGGAACAGGAGAGCGCACGAGGGAGCTTCCAGGGGGAAACGCCTGGTATCTTTATAGTCCT
GTCGGGTTTCGCCACCTCTGACTTGAGCGTCGATTTTTGTGATGCTCGTCAGGGGGGCGGAGCCTATGGA
AAAACGCCAGCAACGCGGCCTTTTTACGGTTCCTGGCCTTTTGCTGGCCTTTTGCTCACATGTTCTTTCC
TGCGTTATCCCCTGATTCTGTGGATAACCGTATTACCGCCTTTGAGTGAGCTGATACCGCTCGCCGCAGC
CGAACGACCGAGCGCAGCGAGTCAGTGAGCGAGGAAGCGGAAGGCGAGAGTAGGGAACTGCCAGGCATCA
AACTAAGCAGAAGGCCCCTGACGGATGGCCTTTTTGCGTTTCTACAAACTCTTTCTGTGTTGTAAAACGA
CGGCCAGTCTTAAGCTCGGGCCCCCTGGGCGGTTCTGATAACGAGTAATCGTTAATCCGCAAATAACGTA
AAAACCCGCTTCGGCGGGTTTTTTTATGGGGGGAGTTTAGGGAAAGAGCATTTGTCAGAATATTTAAGGG
CGCCTGTCACTTTGCTTGATATATGAGAATTATTTAACCTTATAAATGAGAAAAAAGCAACGCACTTTAA
ATAAGATACGTTGCTTTTTCGATTGATGAACACCTATAATTAAACTATTCATCTATTATTTATGATTTTT
TGTATATACAATATTTCTAGTTTGTTAAAGAGAATTAAGAAAATAAATCTCGAAAATAATAAAGGGAAAA
TCAGTTTTTGATATCAAAATTATACATGTCAACGATAATACAAAATATAATACAAACTATAAGATGTTAT
CAGTATTTATTATCATTTAGAATAAATTTTGTGTCGCCCTTAATTGTGAGCGGATAACAATTACGAGCTT
CATGCACAGTGGCGTTGACTCAATATTGGCCATTAGCCATATTATTCATTGGTTATATAGCATAAATCAA
TATTGGCTATTGGCCATTGCATACGTTGTATCTATATCATAATATGTACATTTATATTGGCTCATGTCCA
ATATGACCGCCATGTTGGCATTGATTATTGACTAGTTATTAATAGTAATCAATTACGGGGTCATTAGTTC
ATAGCCCATATATGGAGTTCCGCGTTACATAACTTACGGTAAATGGCCCGCCTGGCTGACCGCCCAACGA
CCCCCGCCCATTGACGTCAATAATGACGTATGTTCCCATAGTAACGCCAATAGGGACTTTCCATTGACGT
CAATGGGTGGAGTATTTACGGTAAACTGCCCACTTGGCAGTACATCAAGTGTATCATATGCCAAGTACGC
CCCCTATTGACGTCAATGACGGTAAATGGCCCGCCTGGCATTATGCCCAGTACATGACCTTATGGGACTT
TCCTACTTGGCAGTACATCTACGTATTAGTCATCGCTATTACCATGGTGATGCGGTTTTGGCAGTACATC
AATGGGCGTGGATAGCGGTTTGACTCACGGGGATTTCCAAGTCTCCACCCCATTGACGTCAATGGGAGTT
TGTTTTGGCACCAAAATCAACGGGACTTTCCAAAATGTCGTAACAACTCCGCCCCATTGACGCAAATGGG
CGGTAGGCGTGTACGGTGGGAGGTCTATATAAGCAGAGCTCGTTTAGTGAACCGTCAGATCGCCTGGAGA
CGCCATCCACGCTGTTTTGACCTCCATAGAAGACACCGGGACCGATCCAGCCTCCGCGGCCGGGAACGGT
GCATTGGAACGCGGATTCCCCGTGCCAAGAGTGACGTAAGTACCGCCTATAGAGTCTATAGGCCCACCCC
CTTGGCTTCGTTAGAACGCGGCTACAATTAATACATAACCTTATGTATCATACACATACGATTTAGGTGA
CACTATAGAATAACATCCACTTTGCCTTTCTCTCCACAGGTGTCCACTCCCAGGTCCAACTGCACCTCGG
TTCTATCGAAAACGCGCCTGCTAGCGCCACCATGAAGACCATCATTGCCCTGAGCTACATCTTCTGCCTG
GTGTTCGCTGCGGCCGCCGGAACAATTCCTAAGCCTACACTGTGGGCCGAGCCTGACAGCGTGATCACAC
AGGGATCTCCCGTGACACTGAGCTGTCAGGGAAGCCTGGAAGCCCAAGAGTACCGGCTGTACAGAGAGAA
GAAGTCCGCCAGCTGGATCACCCGGATCAGACCTGAGCTGGTCAAGAACGGCCAGTTTCACATCCCCAGC
ATCACCTGGGAGCACACCGGCAGATACGGCTGCCAGTACTATAGCAGAGCCCGTTGGAGCGAGCTGAGCG
ATCCTCTGGTGCTGGTTATGACCGGCGCTTACCCCAAGCCAACACTGTCTGCTCAGCCCTCTCCAGTGGT
CACATCTGGCGGAAGAGTGACCCTGCAGTGCGAAAGCCAGGTGGCCTTTGGCGGCTTCATCCTGTGCAAA
GAAGGCGAGGACGAGCACCCTCAGTGCCTGAATTCTCAGCCTCACGCCAGAGGAAGCAGCCGGGCCATTT
TTTCTGTGGGCCCCGTGTCTCCCAACAGACGGTGGTCCCACAGATGCTACGGCTACGACCTGAACAGCCC
CTACGTGTGGTCTAGCCCTAGCGACCTGCTGGAACTGCTGGTTCCTGGCGTGTCCAAGAAACCCAGCCTG
TCTGTGCAGCCCGGACCTGTTATGGCTCCTGGCGAATCTCTGACTCTGCAGTGTGTGTCCGACGTGGGCT
ACGACAGATTCGTGCTCTACAAAGAGGGCGAGCGCGACCTCAGACAACTGCCTGGTAGACAGCCTCAGGC
CGGACTGTCTCAGGCCAATTTCACACTGGGCCCTGTGTCCAGAAGCTATGGCGGCCAGTACAGATGTTAT
GGCGCCCACAATCTGAGCAGCGAGTGTAGCGCTCCTAGCGATCCCCTGGACATCCTGATCACCGGCCAGA
TCAGAGGCACCCCTTTCATCAGTGTCCAGCCTGGACCTACAGTGGCCAGCGGCGAAAATGTGACACTGCT
GTGCCAGAGCTGGCGGCAGTTCCACACCTTTCTGCTGACAAAAGCCGGCGCTGCCGACGCTCCTCTGAGA
CTGAGATCTATCCACGAGTACCCCAAGTACCAGGCCGAGTTTCCTATGAGCCCTGTGACATCTGCCCACG
CCGGCACCTATAGATGTTACGGCAGCCTGAATAGCGACCCCTACCTGCTGTCTCACCCTAGCGAACCACT
CGAGCTGGTGGTGTCTGGCCCTTCTATGGGAAGCTCCCCACCTCCAACAGGCCCTATCTCTACACCTGGA
CCTGAGGACCAGCCTCTGACACCAACAGGCTCTGATCCTCAGTCTGGCCTGGGCAGACATGGCGCGCCGG
GCGGCGACAAGACCCACACCTGCCCCCCCTGCCCAGCTCCAGAACTGCTGGGAGGGCCTTCCGTGTTCCT
GTTCCCCCCCAAGCCCAAGGACACCCTGATGATCAGCAGGACCCCCGAGGTGACCTGCGTGGTGGTGGCC
GTGTCCCACGAGGACCCAGAGGTGAAGTTCAACTGGTACGTGGACGGCGTGGAGGTGCACAACGCCAAGA
CCAAGCCCAGAGAGGAGCAGTACAACAGCACCTACAGGGTGGTGTCCGTGCTGACCGTGCTGCACCAGGA
CTGGCTGAACGGCAAAGAATACAAGTGCAAAGTCTCCAACAAGGCCCTGGCTGCCCCAATCGAAAAGACA
ATCAGCAAGGCCAAGGGCCAGCCACGGGAGCCCCAGGTGTACACCCTGCCCCCCAGCCGGGAGGAGATGA
CCAAGAACCAGGTGTCCCTGACCTGTCTGGTGAAGGGCTTCTACCCCAGCGATATCGCCGTGGAGTGGGA
GAGCAACGGCCAGCCCGAGAACAACTACAAGACCACCCCCCCAGTGCTGGACAGCGACGGCAGCTTCTTC
CTGTACAGCAAGCTGACCGTGGACAAGTCCAGGTGGCAGCAGGGCAACGTGTTCAGCTGCAGCGTGATGC
ACGAGGCCCTGCACAACCACTACACCCAGAAGTCCCTGAGCCTGAGCCCCGGCGGCAGCGGTCTTAATGA
TATTTTCGAGGCTCAGAAGATTGAGTGGCATGAACACCACCACCATCACCACTAAGGCCGGCCTGTAGTC
ACTGGCACAACGCGTTACCCGGTAAGCCAATCGGGTATACACGGTCGTCATACTGCAGACAGGGTTCTTC
TACTTTGCAAGATAGTCTTGAGTAGTAAAATAAATAGATAGAGAAAATCAGCCTCGACTGTGCCTTCTAG
TTGCCAGCCATCTGTTGTTTGCCCCTCCCCCGTGCCTTCCTTGACCCTGGAAGGTGCCACTCCCACTGTC
CTTTCCTAATAAAATGAGGAAATTGCATCACAACACTCAACCCTATCTCGGTCTATTCTTTTGATTTATA
AGGGATTTTGCCGATTTCGGCCTATTGGTTAAAAAATGAGCTGATTTAACAAAAATTTAACGCGAATTAA
TTCTGTGGAATGTGTGTCAGTTAGGGTGTGGAAAGTCCCCAGGCTCCCCAGCAGGCAGAAGTATGCAAAG
CATGCATCTCAATTAGTCAGCAACCAGGTGTGGAAAGTCCCCAGGCTCCCCAGCAGGCAGAAGTATGCAA
AGCATGCATCTCAATTAGTCAGCAACCATAGTCCCGCCCCTAACTCCGCCCATCCCGCCCCTAACTCCGC
CCAGTTCCGCCCATTCTCCGCCCCATGGCTGACTAATTTTTTTTATTTATGCAGAGGCCGAGGCCGCCTC
TGCCTCTGAGCTATTCCAGAAGTAGTGAGGAGGCTTTTTTGGAGGCCTAGGCTTTTGCAAAAAGCTCCCG
GGAGCTTGTATATCCATTTTCGGATCTGATCAGCACGTGTTGACAATTAATCATCGGCATAGTATATCGG
CATAGTATAATACGACAAGGTGAGGAACTAAACCATGACCGAGTACAAGCCCACGGTGCGCCTCGCCACC
CGCGACGACGTCCCCAGGGCCGTACGCACCCTCGCCGCCGCGTTCGCCGACTACCCCGCCACGCGCCACA
CCGTCGATCCGGACCGCCACATCGAGCGGGTCACCGAGCTGCAAGAACTCTTCCTCACGCGCGTCGGGCT
CGACATCGGCAAGGTGTGGGTCGCGGACGACGGCGCCGCGGTGGCGGTCTGGACCACGCCGGAGAGCGTC
GAAGCGGGGGCGGTGTTCGCCGAGATCGGCCCGCGCATGGCCGAGTTGAGCGGTTCCCGGCTGGCCGCGC
AGCAACAGATGGAAGGCCTCCTGGCGCCGCACCGGCCCAAGGAGCCCGCGTGGTTCCTGGCCACCGTCGG
CGTCTCGCCCGACCACCAGGGCAAGGGTCTGGGCAGCGCCGTCGTGCTCCCCGGAGTGGAGGCGGCCGAG
CGCGCCGGGGTGCCCGCCTTCCTGGAGACATCCGCGCCCCGCAACCTCCCCTTCTACGAGCGGCTCGGCT
TCACCGTCACCGCCGACGTCGAGGTGCCCGAAGGACCGCGCACCTGGTGCATGACCCGCAAGCCCGGTGC
CTGACACGTGCTACGAGATTTCGATTCCACCGCCGCCTTCTATGAAAGGTTGGGCTTCGGAATCGTTTTC
CGGGACGCCGGCTGGATGATCCTCCAGCGCGGGGATCTCATGCTGGAGTTCTTCGCCCACCCCAACTTGT
TTATTGCAGCTTATAATGGTTACAAATAAAGCAATAGCATCACAAATTTCACAAATAAAGCATTTTTTTC
ACTGCATTCTAGTTGTGGTTTGTCCAAACTCATCAATGTATCTTATCATGTCTGTATACCGTCGACCTCT
AGCTAGAGCTTGGCGTAATCATGGTCATTACCAATGCTTAATCAGTGAGGCACCTATCTCAGCGATCTGT
CTATTTCGTTCATCCATAGTTGCCTGACTCCCCGTCGTGTAGATAACTACGATACGGGAGGGCTTACCAT
CTGGCCCCAGCGCTGCGATGATACCGCGAGAACCACGCTCACCGGCTCCGGATTTATCAGCAATAAACCA
GCCAGCCGGAAGGGCCGAGCGCAGAAGTGGTCCTGCAACTTTATCCGCCTCCATCCAGTCTATTAATTGT
TGCCGGGAAGCTAGAGTAAGTAGTTCGCCAGTTAATAGTTTGCGCAACGTTGTTGCCATCGCTACAGGCA
TCGTGGTGTCACGCTCGTCGTTTGGTATGGCTTCATTCAGCTCCGGTTCCCAACGATCAAGGCGAGTTAC
ATGATCCCCCATGTTGTGCAAAAAAGCGGTTAGCTCCTTCGGTCCTCCGATCGTTGTCAGAAGTAAGTTG
GCCGCAGTGTTATCACTCATGGTTATGGCAGCACTGCATAATTCTCTTACTGTCATGCCATCCGTAAGAT
GCTTTTCTGTGACTGGTGAGTACTCAACCAAGTCATTCTGAGAATAGTGTATGCGGCGACCGAGTTGCTC
TTGCCCGGCGTCAATACGGGATAATACCGCGCCACATAGCAGAACTTTAAAAGTGCTCATCATTGGAAAA
CGTTCTTCGGGGCGAAAACTCTCAAGGATCTTACCGCTGTTGAGATCCAGTTCGATGTAACCCACTCGTG
CACCCAACTGATCTTCAGCATCTTTTACTTTCACCAGCGTTTCTGGGTGAGCAAAAACAGGAAGGCAAAA
TGCCGCAAAAAAGGGAATAAGGGCGACACGGAAATGTTGAATACTCATATTCTTCCTT
Features (pLannotate 1.2.2; 21 found; start..end, strand, type, name):
    119..143     -  CDS            KanR (fragment): aminoglycoside phosphotransferase; aph(3')-Ia; confers resistance to kanamycin
    254..842     +  rep_origin     ori: high-copy-number ColE1/pMB1/pBR322/pUC origin of replication
   1067..1084    +  terminator     rrnB T2 terminator (fragment): transcription terminator T2 from the E. coli rrnB gene
   1109..1128    -  CDS            lacZα (fragment): LacZα fragment of β-galactosidase; lacZ fragment
   1584..1600    +  protein_bind   lac operator: The lac repressor binds to the lac operator to inhibit transcription in E. coli. This inhibition can be relieved by adding lactose or isopropyl-β-D-thiogalactopyranoside (IPTG). lac repressor encoded by lacI
   1843..2146    +  enhancer       CMV enhancer: human cytomegalovirus immediate early enhancer
   2147..2350    +  promoter       CMV promoter: human cytomegalovirus (CMV) immediate early promoter
   2486..2529    +  intron         CMV intron (fragment): modified intron A from human cytomegalovirus
   2581..2599    +  promoter       SP6 promoter: promoter for bacteriophage SP6 RNA polymerase
   2603..2640    +  CDS            IgH signal sequence (fragment): signal sequence from the mouse immunoglobulin heavy chain variable region
   2749..4050    +  CDS            LILRB2 (fragment): LIRB2_HUMAN - Also known as ILT4 From Homo sapiens (Human).
   4066..4743    +  CDS            IGHG1 (fragment): IGHG1_HUMAN - Experimental evidence at protein level: Swiss-Prot protein existence level 1. Constant region of immunoglobulin heavy chains. Immunoglobulins, also known as antibodies, are membrane-bound or secreted glycoproteins produced by B lymphocytes. In the recognition phase of humoral immunity, the membrane-bound immunoglobulins serve as receptors which, upon binding of a specific antigen, trigger the clonal expansion and differentiation of B lymphocytes into immunoglobulins- secreting plasma cells. Secreted immunoglobulins mediate the effector phase of humoral immunity, which results in
   4958..5069    +  polyA_signal   bGH poly(A) signal: bovine growth hormone polyadenylation signal
   5070..5178    +  rep_origin     f1 ori (fragment): f1 bacteriophage origin of replication; arrow indicates direction of (+) strand synthesis
   5192..5521    +  promoter       SV40 promoter: SV40 enhancer and early promoter
   5569..5616    +  promoter       EM7 promoter: synthetic bacterial promoter&nbsp
   5635..6234    +  CDS            PuroR (fragment): puromycin N-acetyltransferase; pac from Streptomyces; confers resistance to puromycin
   6244..6369    +  CDS            ble (fragment): BLE_KLEPN - Experimental evidence at protein level: Swiss-Prot protein existence level 1. Binding protein with a strong affinity to the bleomycin family of antibiotics. Binds to CL990; an antimitotic-antibiotic compound. From Klebsiella pneumoniae.
   6364..6485    +  polyA_signal   SV40 poly(A) signal: SV40 polyadenylation signal
   6538..7398    -  CDS            AmpR: β-lactamase; bla; confers resistance to ampicillin, carbenicillin, and related antibiotics
   7401..89      -  promoter       AmpR promoter (fragment) (across the origin): bla
