[The description below was written by a language model from this plasmid's Addgene catalogue record and pLannotate feature annotations shown in this document.]
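Description:
pD649-HAsp-MIR cl-10-Fc(DAPA)-AviTag-6xHis is a mammalian expression plasmid of about 7.4 kb, built on the pD649 backbone, that produces a secreted, Fc-fused form of the extracellular domain of human LILRB2 (also called ILT4, LIR-2 or MIR-10). It is propagated in E. coli from a high-copy ColE1/pUC-type origin under ampicillin selection from a complete β-lactamase gene. The small kanamycin-resistance, lacZα, rrnB terminator and f1 ori hits in the annotation are only fragments and are probably nonfunctional backbone remnants. The depositor also notes that some plasmids in this collection may carry an IS4-like transposase element upstream of the CMV promoter, but no such feature is annotated here.

Expression is driven by the CMV immediate-early enhancer and promoter, followed by a fragment of CMV intron A and an SP6 promoter that can serve for in vitro transcription or as a sequencing primer site. The name indicates an HA signal peptide ("HAsp"), whereas the annotation tool labelled a short leader region in that position as an IgH signal sequence fragment. Either way, the leader directs the protein into the secretory pathway. The 1302 bp LILRB2 ectodomain insert sits between retained restriction sites and is fused in frame to a human IgG1 Fc carrying the D265A and P329A (DAPA) substitutions, which are generally used to reduce Fc effector binding. According to the record, the Fc is followed by an AviTag for site-specific biotinylation and a 6xHis tag for purification, though these are not separately annotated. A bGH polyadenylation signal ends the transcript. A downstream SV40/EM7-driven puromycin-resistance cassette with an SV40 poly(A) signal could allow selection in mammalian cells. The construct belongs to a set of ectodomain-Fc reagents made for screening protein-protein interactions among human IgSF cell-surface proteins.
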