Addgene plasmid #156858: pD649-HAsp-MIR cl-10-Fc(DAPA)-AviTag-6xHis
Purpose: Mammalian expression of cell-surface protein extracellular domain fused to Fc(DAPA)-Avi-6xHis. Protein is secreted from cells.
Depositing lab: Chris Garcia. Depositing organization: Stanford University. Publication: A Human IgSF Cell-Surface Interactome Reveals a Complex Network of Protein-Protein Interactions. Wojtowicz WM, Vielmetter J, Fernandes RA, Siepe DH, Eastman CL, Chisholm GB, Cox S, Klock H, Anderson PW, Rue SM, Miller JJ, Glaser SM, Bragstad ML, Vance J, Lam AW, Lesley SA, Zinn K, Garcia KC. Cell. 2020 Aug 20;182(4):1027-1043.e17. doi: 10.1016/j.cell.2020.07.025. PubMed 32822567.
Backbone
  Vector backbone: pD649
  Backbone size w/o insert (bp): 6106
  Vector type: Mammalian Expression
Growth in bacteria
  Bacterial resistance: Ampicillin, 100 μg/mL
  Growth temperature: 37°C
  Growth strain: DH5alpha
  Copy number: High Copy
Gene/Insert
  Gene/Insert name: MIR cl-10 (alt name: A2IXV5)
  Species: H. sapiens (human)
  Insert size (bp): 1302
  Mutation: Fc region of human IgG contains D265A and P329A mutations (DAPA)
  Entrez Gene: LILRB2 (a.k.a. CD85D, ILT-4, ILT4, LIR-2, LIR2, MIR-10, MIR10)
  Promoter: CMV/SP6
  Tag / fusion protein: Fc(DAPA)-AviTag-6xHis (C terminal on backbone)
  Cloning method: Restriction Enzyme; 5′ cloning site GCGGCCGC (not destroyed); 3′ cloning site GGCGCGCC (not destroyed)
  Sequencing primers: 5′ ATTTAGGTGACACTATAG; 3′ CACGTACCAGTTGAACTTCACC
Resource information
  A portion of this plasmid was derived from a plasmid made by: synthesis by ThermoFisher
Terms and licenses: Academic/Nonprofit Terms; Industry Terms: Not Available to Industry
Depositor comments: Some plasmids in this collection may have an IS4-like element ISVsa5 family transposase upstream of the CMV promoter.
How to cite: pD649-HAsp-MIR cl-10-Fc(DAPA)-AviTag-6xHis was a gift from Chris Garcia (Addgene plasmid # 156858 ; http://n2t.net/addgene:156858 ; RRID:Addgene_156858)
