>Addgene plasmid #156858 | pD649-HAsp-MIR cl-10-Fc(DAPA)-AviTag-6xHis | depositor partial sequence | sequence record 302826 | insert (extracellular domain)
GGAACAATTCCTAAGCCTACACTGTGGGCCGAGCCTGACAGCGTGATCACACAGGGATCTCCCGTGACAC
TGAGCTGTCAGGGAAGCCTGGAAGCCCAAGAGTACCGGCTGTACAGAGAGAAGAAGTCCGCCAGCTGGAT
CACCCGGATCAGACCTGAGCTGGTCAAGAACGGCCAGTTTCACATCCCCAGCATCACCTGGGAGCACACC
GGCAGATACGGCTGCCAGTACTATAGCAGAGCCCGTTGGAGCGAGCTGAGCGATCCTCTGGTGCTGGTTA
TGACCGGCGCTTACCCCAAGCCAACACTGTCTGCTCAGCCCTCTCCAGTGGTCACATCTGGCGGAAGAGT
GACCCTGCAGTGCGAAAGCCAGGTGGCCTTTGGCGGCTTCATCCTGTGCAAAGAAGGCGAGGACGAGCAC
CCTCAGTGCCTGAATTCTCAGCCTCACGCCAGAGGAAGCAGCCGGGCCATTTTTTCTGTGGGCCCCGTGT
CTCCCAACAGACGGTGGTCCCACAGATGCTACGGCTACGACCTGAACAGCCCCTACGTGTGGTCTAGCCC
TAGCGACCTGCTGGAACTGCTGGTTCCTGGCGTGTCCAAGAAACCCAGCCTGTCTGTGCAGCCCGGACCT
GTTATGGCTCCTGGCGAATCTCTGACTCTGCAGTGTGTGTCCGACGTGGGCTACGACAGATTCGTGCTCT
ACAAAGAGGGCGAGCGCGACCTCAGACAACTGCCTGGTAGACAGCCTCAGGCCGGACTGTCTCAGGCCAA
TTTCACACTGGGCCCTGTGTCCAGAAGCTATGGCGGCCAGTACAGATGTTATGGCGCCCACAATCTGAGC
AGCGAGTGTAGCGCTCCTAGCGATCCCCTGGACATCCTGATCACCGGCCAGATCAGAGGCACCCCTTTCA
TCAGTGTCCAGCCTGGACCTACAGTGGCCAGCGGCGAAAATGTGACACTGCTGTGCCAGAGCTGGCGGCA
GTTCCACACCTTTCTGCTGACAAAAGCCGGCGCTGCCGACGCTCCTCTGAGACTGAGATCTATCCACGAG
TACCCCAAGTACCAGGCCGAGTTTCCTATGAGCCCTGTGACATCTGCCCACGCCGGCACCTATAGATGTT
ACGGCAGCCTGAATAGCGACCCCTACCTGCTGTCTCACCCTAGCGAACCACTCGAGCTGGTGGTGTCTGG
CCCTTCTATGGGAAGCTCCCCACCTCCAACAGGCCCTATCTCTACACCTGGACCTGAGGACCAGCCTCTG
ACACCAACAGGCTCTGATCCTCAGTCTGGCCTGGGCAGACAT
